>Addgene plasmid #112025 | pAA.3.lacIh_I12X86 | depositor full sequence | sequence record 210639 | pAA.3.lacIh_I12X86 sequence 3713 bps
TCTTCCTTTTTCAATATTATTGAAGCATTTATCAGGGTTATTGTCTCATGAGCGGATACATATTTGAATG
TATTTAGAAAAATAAACAAATAGGGGAATTAAAAAAAAGCCCGCTCATTAGGCGGGCTACTAGTCAGATA
ACTTCGTATAATGTATGCTATACGAAGTTATGGTACCGCGGCCGCGTAGAGGATCTGTTGATCAGCAGTT
CAACCTGTTGATAGTACTTCGTTAATACAGATGTAGGTGTTGGCACCATGCATAACTATAACGGTCCTAA
GGTAGCGACCTAGGTTCTAGACTTCATTTCCTTCTCCAGATTAACTCAATTCCAGCATTTAGAACCCTAC
CAAGTATCGATCTCGATCCCGCGAAATTAATACGACTCACTATAGGGAGACCACAACGGTTTCCCTCTAG
AAATAATTTTGTTTAACTTTAAGAAGGAGATATACATATGAAATATGTAACGTTATACGATGTCGCAGAG
TATGCCGGTGTCTCTTATCAGACCGTTTCCCGCGTGGTGAACCAGGCCAGCCACGTTTCTGCGAAAACGC
GGGAAAAAGTGGAAGCGGCGATGGCGGAGCTGAATTACATTCCCAACCGCGTGGCACAACAACTGGCGGG
CAAACAGCTGTTGCTGATTGGCGTTGCCACCTCCAGTCTGGCCCTGCACGCGCCGTCGCAAATTGTCGCG
GCGATTAAATCTCGCGCCGATCAACTGGGTGCCAGCGTGGTGGTGTCGATGGTAGAACGAAGCGGCGTCG
AAGCCTGTAAAGCGGCGGTGCACAATCTTCTCGCGCAACGCGTCAGTGGGCTGATCATTAACTATCCGCT
GGATGACCAGGATGCCATTGCTGTGGAAGCTGCCTGCACTAATGTTCCGGCGTTATTTCTTGATGTCTCT
GACCAGACACCCATCAACAGTATTATTTTCTCCCATGAAGACGGTACGCGACTGGGCGTGGAGCATCTGG
TCGCATTGGGTCACCAGCAAATCGCGCTGTTAGCGGGCCCATTAAGTTCTGTCTCGGCGCGTCTGCGTCT
GGCTGGCTGGCATAAATATCTCACTCGCAATCAAATTCAGCCGATAGCGGAACGGGAAGGCGACTGGAGT
GCCATGTCCGGTTTTCAACAAACCATGCAAATGCTGAATGAGGGCATCGTTCCCACTGCGATGCTGGTTG
CCAACGATCAGATGGCGCTGGGCGCAATGCGCGCCATTACCGAGTCCGGGCTGCGCGTTGGTGCGGATAT
CTCGGTAGTGGGATACGACGATACCGAAGACAGCTCATGTTATATCCCGCCGTTAACCACCATCAAACAG
GATTTTCGCCTGCTGGGGCAAACCAGCGTGGACCGCTTGCTGCAACTCTCTCAGGGCCAGGCGGTGAAGG
GCAATCAGCTGTTGCCCGTCTCACTGGTGAAAAGAAAAACCACCGGCTCTCACCATCACCATCACCATTA
ATTAACCTAGGCTGCTGCCACCGCTGAGCAATAACTAGCATAACCCCTTGGGGCCTCTAAACGGGTCTTG
AGGGGTTTTTTGCTGAAAGGCTCGAGAGATCCGGCTGCTAACAAACCCGCTTAAGGAAGATGGCCAACTT
ATTTACATAAGGCTGCTGCCACCGCTGAGCAATAACTAGCATAACCCCTTGGGGCCTCTAAACGGGTCTT
GAGGGGTTTTTTGGTTTAAACCCATCTAATTGGGAATTCCCCCTGCCTCGCGCGTTTCGGTGATGACGGT
GAAAACCTCTGACACATGCAGCTCCCGGAGACGGTCACAGCTTGTCTGTAAGCGGATGCCGGGAGCAGAC
AAGCCCGTCAGGGCGCGTCAGCGGGTGTTGGCGGGTGTCGGGGCGCAGCCATGACCCAGTCACGTAGCGA
TAGCGGAGTGTATACTGGCTTAACTATGCGGCATCAGAGCAGATTGTACTGAGAGTGCACCATTGCGGTG
TGAAATACCGCACAGATGCGTAAGGAGAAAATACCGCATCAGGCGCTCTTCCGCTTCCTCGCTCACTGAC
TCGCTGCGCTCGGTCGTTCGGCTGCGGCGAGCGGTATCAGCTCACTCAAAGGCGGTAATACGGTTATCCA
CAGAATCAGGGGATAACGCAGGAAAGAACATGTGAGCAAAAGGCCAGCAAAAGGCCAGGAACCGTAAAAA
GGCCGCGTTGCTGGCGTTTTTCCATAGGCTCCGCCCCCCTGACGAGCATCACAAAAATCGACGCTCAAGT
CAGAGGTGGCGAAACCCGACAGGACTATAAAGATACCAGGCGTTTCCCCCTGGAAGCTCCCTCGTGCGCT
CTCCTGTTCCGACCCTGCCGCTTACCGGATACCTGTCCGCCTTTCTCCCTTCGGGAAGCGTGGCGCTTTC
TCATAGCTCACGCTGTAGGTATCTCAGTTCGGTGTAGGTCGTTCGCTCCAAGCTGGGCTGTGTGCACGAA
CCCCCCGTTCAGCCCGACCGCTGCGCCTTATCCGGTAACTATCGTCTTGAGTCCAACCCGGTAAGACACG
ACTTATCGCCACTGGCAGCAGCCACTGGTAACAGGATTAGCAGAGCGAGGTATGTAGGCGGTGCTACAGA
GTTCTTGAAGTGGTGGCCTAACTACGGCTACACTAGAAGGACAGTATTTGGTATCTGCGCTCTGCTGAAG
CCAGTTACCTTCGGAAAAAGAGTTGGTAGCTCTTGATCCGGCAAACAAACCACCGCTGGTAGCGGTGGTT
TTTTTGTTTGCAAGCAGCAGATTACGCGCAGAAAAAAAGGATCTCAAGAAGATCCTTTGATCTTTTCTAC
CGGTCCGTCCAAAAAAAAAGGCTCCAAAAGGAGCCTTTAATTGTATCGGTTTACCAATGCTTAATCAGTG
AAGCCCCTATTTCAGCAATCTGTCTATTTCGTTCGTCCATAGTTGCCTGACTACCCGTCGTGTAGATAAC
TACGATACGGGAAGGCTTACCATCTGGTCCAAGTGCGGCAATGATACCCCGTGAACCACGCTCTCCTGCC
CCAGATTTATCAGCAATAAACCAGCCAGCAGGAAGTGCCGAACGCAGTAGTGGTCCTGCAACTTTATCCG
CTTCAAGCCAGTCTATTAATTGTTGCCGTGAAGCCAGAGTAAGTAGTTCGCCAGTTAATAGTTTGCGTAA
TGTTGTTGCCATTGCCGCAGGCATTGTGGTGTCTCGCTCGTCGTTTGGTATGGCTTCATTCAGTTCTGGT
TCCCAACGGTCAAGGCGAGTTACATGGTCTCCCATATTGTGCAAAAAAGCGGTTAATTCCTTCGGTCCAC
CGATGGTTGTCAGAAGTAAGTTCGCCGCAGTGTTATCACTCATCGTTATGGCGGCACTACATAATTCTCT
TACCGTCATTCCGTCCGTAAGGTGCTTTTCTGTCACTGGGGAGTATTCAACCAAGTCATTCTGCGAATAG
TGTATTCGTCGTCCGAGTTGCTCTTGCCCCGCATCTACACGGGATAATACTGCTCCACATAGCAGAACTT
TGAAAGTGCTCATCATTGGAAAACGCTCTTCAGGGCGAAAACTCTCAAGGATTTTACCGCTATTCAAGTC
CAGTTCTATGTATCCCACTCGTGCCCCCAATTGGTCCTCTGCGTCTTTTACTTTCACGAGCGTTTCTGGG
TGAGCAAAAACAGGAAGGCAAAATGCCGCAAAAAAGGGAATAAGGGCGACACGGAAATGTTGAATACTCA
TAC
Features (pLannotate 1.2.2; 16 found; start..end, strand, type, name):
    138..171     -  protein_bind   loxP: Cre-mediated recombination occurs in the 8-bp core sequence (GCATACAT). Cre recombinase
    200..227     +  rep_origin     R6K γ ori (fragment): γ replication origin from E. coli plasmid R6K; requires the R6K initiator protein pi for replication
    378..396     +  promoter       T7 promoter: promoter for bacteriophage T7 RNA polymerase
    428..450     +  RBS            RBS: efficient ribosome binding site from bacteriophage T7 gene 10 (Olins and Rangwala, 1989)
    467..1444    +  CDS            lacI (fragment): lac repressor; lacI; The lac repressor binds to the lac operator to inhibit transcription in E. coli. This inhibition can be relieved by adding lactose or isopropyl-β-D-thiogalactopyranoside (IPTG).
   1451..1468    +  CDS            6xHis: 6xHis affinity tag
   1480..1497    +  CDS            SET1 (fragment): solubility-enhancement tag derived from T7 phage gene 10B
   1505..1552    +  terminator     T7 terminator: transcription terminator for bacteriophage T7 RNA polymerase
   1621..1638    +  CDS            SET1 (fragment): solubility-enhancement tag derived from T7 phage gene 10B
   1646..1693    +  terminator     T7 terminator: transcription terminator for bacteriophage T7 RNA polymerase
   1723..1762    +  CDS            rop (fragment): Rop protein, which maintains plasmids at low copy number; rop
   1864..2003    +  misc_feature   bom: basis of mobility region from pBR322
   2189..2777    -  rep_origin     ori: high-copy-number ColE1/pMB1/pBR322/pUC origin of replication
   2808..2847    -  terminator     fd terminator: central terminator from bacteriophage fd (Otsuka and Kunisawa, 1982)
   2854..3711    -  CDS            bla: BLAT_ECOLX - Experimental evidence at protein level: Swiss-Prot protein existence level 1. TEM-type are the most prevalent beta-lactamases in enterobacteria; they hydrolyze the beta-lactam bond in susceptible beta-lactam antibiotics, thus conferring resistance to penicillins and cephalosporins. TEM-3 and TEM-4 are capable of hydrolyzing cefotaxime and ceftazidime. TEM-5 is capable of hydrolyzing ceftazidime. TEM-6 is capable of hydrolyzing ceftazidime and aztreonam. TEM-8/CAZ-2, TEM- 16/CAZ-7 and TEM-24/CAZ-6 are markedly active against ceftazidime. IRT- 4 shows resistance to beta-lactamase in
   3712..90      -  promoter       AmpR promoter (across the origin): bla
