>Addgene plasmid #112025 | pAA.3.lacIh_I12X86 | addgene full sequence | sequence record 215597 | Addgene NGS Result
TCCTTTTTCAATATTATTGAAGCATTTATCAGGGTTATTGTCTCATGAGCGGATACATATTTGAATGTAT
TTAGAAAAATAAACAAATAGGGGAATTAAAAAAAAGCCCGCTCATTAGGCGGGCTACTAGTCAGATAACT
TCGTATAATGTATGCTATACGAAGTTATGGTACCGCGGCCGCGTAGAGGATCTGTTGATCAGCAGTTCAA
CCTGTTGATAGTACTTCGTTAATACAGATGTAGGTGTTGGCACCATGCATAACTATAACGGTCCTAAGGT
AGCGACCTAGGTTCTAGACTTCATTTCCTTCTCCAGATTAACTCAATTCCAGCATTTAGAACCCTACCAA
GTATCGATCTCGATCCCGCGAAATTAATACGACTCACTATAGGGAGACCACAACGGTTTCCCTCTAGAAA
TAATTTTGTTTAACTTTAAGAAGAAGATATACATATGAAATATGTAACGTTATACGATGTCGCAGAGTAT
GCCGGTGTCTCTTATCAGACCGTTTCCCGCGTGGTGAACCAGGCCAGCCACGTTTCTGCGAAAACGCGGG
AAAAAGTGGAAGCGGCGATGGCGGAGCTGAATTACATTCCCAACCGCGTGGCACAACAACTGGCGGGCAA
ACAGCTGTTGCTGATTGGCGTTGCCACCTCCAGTCTGGCCCTGCACGCGCCGTCGCAAATTGTCGCGGCG
ATTAAATCTCGCGCCGATCAACTGGGTGCCAGCGTGGTGGTGTCGATGGTAGAACGAAGCGGCGTCGAAG
CCTGTAAAGCGGCGGTGCACAATCTTCTCGCGCAACGCGTCAGTGGGCTGATCATTAACTATCCGCTGGA
TGACCAGGATGCCATTGCTGTGGAAGCTGCCTGCACTAATGTTCCGGCGTTATTTCTTGATGTCTCTGAC
CAGACACCCATCAACAGTATTATTTTCTCCCATGAAGACGGTACGCGACTGGGCGTGGAGCATCTGGTCG
CATTGGGTCACCAGCAAATCGCGCTGTTAGCGGGCCCATTAAGTTCTGTCTCGGCGCGTCTGCGTCTGGC
TGGCTGGCATAAATATCTCACTCGCAATCAAATTCAGCCGATAGCGGAACGGGAAGGCGACTGGAGTGCC
ATGTCCGGTTTTCAACAAACCATGCAAATGCTGAATGAGGGCATCGTTCCCACTGCGATGCTGGTTGCCA
ACGATCAGATGGCGCTGGGCGCAATGCGCGCCATTACCGAGTCCGGGCTGCGCGTTGGTGCGGATATCTC
GGTAGTGGGATACGACGATACCGAAGACAGCTCATGTTATATCCCGCCGTTAACCACCATCAAACAGGAT
TTTCGCCTGCTGGGGCAAACCAGCGTGGACCGCTTGCTGCAACTCTCTCAGGGCCAGGCGGTGAAGGGCA
ATCAGCTGTTGCCCGTCTCACTGGTGAAAAGAAAAACCACCGGCTCTCACCATCACCATCACCATTAATT
AACCTAGGCTGCTGCCACCGCTGAGCAATAACTAGCATAACCCCTTGGGGCCTCTAAACGGGTCTTGAGG
GGTTTTTTGCTGAAAGGCTCGAGAGATCCGGCTGCTAACAAACCCGCTTAAGGAAGATGGCCAACTTATT
TACATAAGGCTGCTGCCACCGCTGAGCAATAACTAGCATAACCCCTTGGGGCCTCTAAACGGGTCTTGAG
GGGTTTTTTGGTTTAAACCCATCTAATTGGGAATTCCCCCTGCCTCGCGCGTTTCGGTGATGACGGTGAA
AACCTCTGACACATGCAGCTCCCGGAGACGGTCACAGCTTGTCTGTAAGCGGATGCCGGGAGCAGACAAG
CCCGTCAGGGCGCGTCAGCGGGTGTTGGCGGGTGTCGGGGCGCAGCCATGACCCAGTCACGTAGCGATAG
CGGAGTGTATACTGGCTTAACTATGCGGCATCAGAGCAGATTGTACTGAGAGTGCACCATTGCGGTGTGA
AATACCGCACAGATGCGTAAGGAGAAAATACCGCATCAGGCGCTCTTCCGCTTCCTCGCTCACTGACTCG
CTGCGCTCGGTCGTTCGGCTGCGGCGAGCGGTATCAGCTCACTCAAAGGCGGTAATACGGTTATCCACAG
AATCAGGGGATAACGCAGGAAAGAACATGTGAGCAAAAGGCCAGCAAAAGGCCAGGAACCGTAAAAAGGC
CGCGTTGCTGGCGTTTTTCCATAGGTTCCGCCCCCCTGACGAGCATCACAAAAATCGACGCTCAAGTCAG
AGGTGGCGAAACCCGACAGGACTATAAAGATACCAGGCGTTTCCCCCTGGAAGCTCCCTCGTGCGCTCTC
CTGTTCCGACCCTGCCGCTTACCGGATACCTGTCCGCCTTTCTCCCTTCGGGAAGCGTGGCGCTTTCTCA
TAGCTCACGCTGTAGGTATCTCAGTTCGGTGTAGGTCGTTCGCTCCAAGCTGGGCTGTGTGCACGAACCC
CCCGTTCAGCCCGACCGCTGCGCCTTATCCGGTAACTATCGTCTTGAGTCCAACCCGGTAAGACACGACT
TATCGCCACTGGCAGCAGCCACTGGTAACAGGATTAGCAGAGCGAGGTATGTAGGCGGTGCTACAGAGTT
CTTGAAGTGGTGGCCTAACTACGGCTACACTAGAAGGACAGTATTTGGTATCTGCGCTCTGCTGAAGCCA
GTTACCTTCGGAAAAAGAGTTGGTAGCTCTTGATCCGGCAAACAAACCACCGCTGGTAGCGGTGGTTTTT
TTGTTTGCAAGCAGCAGATTACGCGCAGAAAAAAAGGATCTCAAGAAGATCCTTTGATCTTTTCTACCGG
TCCGTCCAAAAAAAAAGGCTCCAAAAGGAGCCTTTAATTGTATCGGTTTACCAATGCTTAATCAGTGAAG
CCCCTATTTCAGCAATCTGTCTATTTCGTTCGTCCATAGTTGCCTGACTACCCGTCGTGTAGATAACTAC
GATACGGGAAGGCTTACCATCTGGTCCAAGTGCGGCAATGATACCCCGTGAACCACGCTCTCCTGCCCCA
GATTTATCAGCAATAAACCAGCCAGCAGGAAGTGCCGAACGCAGTAGTGGTCCTGCAACTTTATCCGCTT
CAAGCCAGTCTATTAATTGTTGCCGTGAAGCCAGAGTAAGTAGTTCGCCAGTTAATAGTTTGCGTAATGT
TGTTGCCATTGCCGCAGGCATTGTGGTGTCTCGCTCGTCGTTTGGTATGGCTTCATTCAGTTCTGGTTCC
CAACGGTCAAGGCGAGTTACATGGTCTCCCATATTGTGCAAAAAAGCGGTTAATTCCTTCGGTCCACCGA
TGGTTGTCAGAAGTAAGTTCGCCGCAGTGTTATCACTCATCGTTATGGCGGCACTACATAATTCTCTTAC
CGTCATTCCGTCCGTAAGGTGCTTTTCTGTCACTGGGGAGTATTCAACCAAGTCATTCTGCGAATAGTGT
ATTCGTCGTCCGAGTTGCTCTTGCCCCGCATCTACACGGGATAATACTGCTCCACATAGCAGAACTTTGA
AAGTGCTCATCATTGGAAAACGCTCTTCAGGGCGAAAACTCTCAAGGATTTTACCGCTATTCAAGTCCAG
TTCTATGTATCCCACTCGTGCCCCCAATTGGTCCTCTGCGTCTTTTACTTTCACGAGCGTTTCTGGGTGA
GCAAAAACAGGAAGGCAAAATGCCGCAAAAAAGGGAATAAGGGCGACACGGAAATGTTGAATACTCATAC
TCT
Features (pLannotate 1.2.2; 16 found; start..end, strand, type, name):
    135..168     -  protein_bind   loxP: Cre-mediated recombination occurs in the 8-bp core sequence (GCATACAT). Cre recombinase
    197..224     +  rep_origin     R6K γ ori (fragment): γ replication origin from E. coli plasmid R6K; requires the R6K initiator protein pi for replication
    375..393     +  promoter       T7 promoter: promoter for bacteriophage T7 RNA polymerase
    425..443     +  RBS            RBS (fragment): efficient ribosome binding site from bacteriophage T7 gene 10 (Olins and Rangwala, 1989)
    464..1441    +  CDS            lacI (fragment): lac repressor; lacI; The lac repressor binds to the lac operator to inhibit transcription in E. coli. This inhibition can be relieved by adding lactose or isopropyl-β-D-thiogalactopyranoside (IPTG).
   1448..1465    +  CDS            6xHis: 6xHis affinity tag
   1477..1494    +  CDS            SET1 (fragment): solubility-enhancement tag derived from T7 phage gene 10B
   1502..1549    +  terminator     T7 terminator: transcription terminator for bacteriophage T7 RNA polymerase
   1618..1635    +  CDS            SET1 (fragment): solubility-enhancement tag derived from T7 phage gene 10B
   1643..1690    +  terminator     T7 terminator: transcription terminator for bacteriophage T7 RNA polymerase
   1720..1759    +  CDS            rop (fragment): Rop protein, which maintains plasmids at low copy number; rop
   1861..2000    +  misc_feature   bom: basis of mobility region from pBR322
   2186..2774    -  rep_origin     ori: high-copy-number ColE1/pMB1/pBR322/pUC origin of replication
   2805..2844    -  terminator     fd terminator: central terminator from bacteriophage fd (Otsuka and Kunisawa, 1982)
   2851..3708    -  CDS            bla: BLAT_ECOLX - Experimental evidence at protein level: Swiss-Prot protein existence level 1. TEM-type are the most prevalent beta-lactamases in enterobacteria; they hydrolyze the beta-lactam bond in susceptible beta-lactam antibiotics, thus conferring resistance to penicillins and cephalosporins. TEM-3 and TEM-4 are capable of hydrolyzing cefotaxime and ceftazidime. TEM-5 is capable of hydrolyzing ceftazidime. TEM-6 is capable of hydrolyzing ceftazidime and aztreonam. TEM-8/CAZ-2, TEM- 16/CAZ-7 and TEM-24/CAZ-6 are markedly active against ceftazidime. IRT- 4 shows resistance to beta-lactamase in
   3709..87      -  promoter       AmpR promoter (across the origin): bla
