[The description below was written by a language model from this plasmid's Addgene catalogue record and pLannotate feature annotations shown in this document.]
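Description:
pAA.3.lacIh_I12X86 is a compact (about 3.7 kb) bacterial expression plasmid built on the pAA.3 backbone for producing a lac repressor variant, LacI_I12X86, in E. coli. It replicates from a ColE1/pMB1-type origin, accompanied by the pBR322 bom region and only a short remnant of rop. The catalogue lists it as low copy. Selection is by ampicillin through the TEM beta-lactamase gene (bla), which is driven by its own AmpR promoter and followed by an fd phage terminator. The depositor's sequence and the repository's sequencing result are the same length and give essentially identical feature maps, offset by three bases.

The expression cassette consists of a T7 promoter and the phage T7 gene 10 ribosome binding site. These are followed by a lacI coding region of roughly 1 kb, annotated as a fragment rather than the full-length gene, and fused at its C-terminus to a 6xHis tag for metal-affinity purification. Two T7 terminators in tandem close the cassette. The short "SET1" matches just before each terminator are probably incidental hits to T7-derived flanking sequence rather than functional solubility tags. Transcription depends on T7 RNA polymerase, so expression requires a host strain that supplies it. No lac operator is annotated next to the promoter.

A single loxP site and a small fragment of the R6K gamma origin lie upstream of the cassette. Such elements are typical of vectors designed for Cre-mediated fusion into multi-gene expression plasmids, though the record does not state this use. The record also does not explain what the I12X86 designation means, and gives the purpose only as expression of this protein. The plasmid was deposited with a structural study of the yeast DASH/Dam1 kinetochore complex.
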