Addgene plasmid #112025: pAA.3.lacIh_I12X86
Purpose: Expresses LacI_I12X86 protein
Depositing lab: Stephen Harrison. Depositing organization: Harvard Medical School. Publication: Structure of the DASH/Dam1 complex shows its role at the yeast kinetochore-microtubule interface. Jenni S, Harrison SC. Science. 2018 May 4;360(6388):552-558. doi: 10.1126/science.aar6436. PubMed 29724956.
Backbone
  Vector backbone: pAA.3
Growth in bacteria
  Bacterial resistance: Ampicillin, 100 μg/mL
  Growth temperature: 37°C
  Growth strain: DH5alpha
  Copy number: Low Copy
Gene/Insert
  Gene/Insert name: LacI_I12X86
  Insert size (bp): 1000
  Promoter: T7
  Tag / fusion protein: his (C terminal on insert)
  Cloning method: Gibson Cloning
  Sequencing primers: 5′ TCTAGACTTCATTTCCTTCT; 3′ TTATGTAAATAAGTTGGCCA
Terms and licenses: Academic/Nonprofit Terms; Industry Terms: Not Available to Industry
How to cite: pAA.3.lacIh_I12X86 was a gift from Stephen Harrison (Addgene plasmid # 112025 ; http://n2t.net/addgene:112025 ; RRID:Addgene_112025)
